>Addgene plasmid #233457 | Reckleen_2_SpGCas9 | addgene full sequence | sequence record 468703 | Addgene NGS Result
TGCTTTTCTACGGGGTCTGACGCTCAGTGGAACGAAAACTCACGTTAAGGGATTTTGGTCATGAGATTAT
CAAAAAGGATCTTCACCTAGATCCTTTTAAATTAAAAATGAAGTTTTAAATCAATCTAAAGTATATATGA
GTAAACTTGGTCTGACAGTCAGCCAATCGACTGGCGAGCGGCATCGCATTCTTCGCATCCCGCCTCTGGC
GGATGCAGGAAGATCAACGGATCTCGGCCCAGTTGACCCAGGGCTGTCGCCACAATGTCGCGGGAGCGGA
TCAACCGAGCAAAGGCATGACCGACTGGACCTTCCTTCTGAAGGCTCTTCTCCTTGAGCCACCTGTCCGC
CAAGGCAAAGCGCTCACAGCAGTGGTCATTCTCGAGATAATCGACGCGTACCAACTTGCCATCCTGAAGA
ATGGTGCAGTGTCTCGGCACCCCATAGGGAACCTTTGCCATCAACTCGGCAAGATGCAGCGTCGTGTTGG
CATCGTGTCCCACGCCGAGGAGAAGTACCTGCCCATCGAGTTCATGGACACGGGCGACCGGGCTTGCAGG
CGAGTGAGGTGGCAGGGGCAATGGATCAGAGATGATCTGCTCTGCCTGTGGCCCCGCTGCCGCAAAGGCA
AATGGATGGGCGCTGCGCTTTACATTTGGCAGGCGCCAGAATGTGTCAGAGACAACTCCAAGGTCCGGTG
TAACGGGCGACGTGGCAGGATCGAACGGCTCGTCGTCCAGACCTGACCACGAGGGCATGACGAGCGTCCC
TCCCGGACCCAGCGCAGCACGCAGGGCCTCGATCAGTCCAAGTGGCCCATCTTCGAGGGGCCGGACGCTA
CGGAAGGAGCTGTGGACCAGCAGCACACCGCCGGGGGTAACCCCAAGGTTGAGAAGCTGACCGATGAGCT
CGGCTTTTCGCCATTCGTATTGCATTGATTATTTCTCCTCTTTCTCTAGTAGCTAGCACTATACCTAGGA
CTGAGCTAGCCGTAAACTCCAACAGGACCAAAACGAAAAAAGACGCTTTTCAGCGTCTTATTGTTCGTCT
TTGGTACCGAGCTGTGTCTGTGGCTGAGAGAGCAGGTACAAGATAAACCCGTCTATATTCTCAAATTCTT
TCACTATCGCACTTGTTTTATGTGAAGTCCAGATATGGACTCTGGAACCCAACTCGGAGCTCTGCGGGTA
GAGCGTCAACCATTCGAACGTTGCGCGGTCTTCGGAGAACCGTAAGAGGTAATATACTCCGATATTCATT
TCAGCGGTAGCTGAGTCCGTCAGTTGATACGGTGCGTACCCGGAGCAAATAGGAGAGGCGGTTGTAGTGG
GGGGAATGGATAGCAAGCTGCGGGTAGACCTCCAATTATTGAAGGCCTCCCAAATCGGGGGGCCTTTTTT
ATTGATAACAAAAGGAGCTCAGATAAAATATTTGCTCATGAGCCCGAAGTGGCGAGCCCGATCTTCCCCA
TCGGTGATGTCGGCGATATAGGCGCCAGCAACCGCACCTGTGGCGCCGGTGATGCCGGCCACGATGCGTC
CGGCGTAGAGGATCTGCTCATGTTTGACAGCTTATCATCGATGCATAATGTGCCTGTCAAATGGACGAAG
CAGGGATTCTGCAAACCCTATGCTACTCCCTCGAGCCGTCAATTGTCTGATTCGTTACCAATTAGGATCC
TTATCACTGCCCGCTTTCCAGTCGGGAAACCTGTCGTGCCAGCTGCATTAATGAATCGGCCAACGCGCGG
GGAGAGGCGGTTTGCGTATTGGGCGCCAGGGTGGTTTTTCTTTTCACCAGTGAGACTGGCAACAGCTGAT
TGCCCTTCACCGCCTGGCCCTGAGAGAGTTGCAGCAAGCGGTCCACGCTGGTTTGCCCCAGCAGGCGAAA
ATCCTGTTTGATGGTGGTTAACGGCGGGATATAACATGAGCTATCTTCGGTATCGTCGTATCCCACTACC
GAGATATCCGCACCAACGCGCAGCCCGGACTCGGTAATGGCGCGCATTGCGCCCAGCGCCATCTGATCGT
TGGCAACCAGCATCGCAGTGGGAACGATGCCCTCATTCAGCATTTGCATGGTTTGTTGAAAACCGGACAT
GGCACTCCAGTCGCCTTCCCGTTCCGCTATCGGCTGAATTTGATTGCGAGTGAGATATTTATGCCAGCCA
GCCAGACGCAGACGCGCCGAGACAGAACTTAATGGGCCCGCTAACAGCGCGATTTGCTGGTGACCCAATG
CGACCAGATGCTCCACGCCCAGTCGCGTACCGTCCTCATGGGAGTAAATAATACTGTTGATGGGTGTCTG
GTCAGAGACATCAAGAAATAACGCCGGAACATTAGTGCAGGCAGCTTCCACAGCAATGGCATCCTGGTCA
TCCAGCGGATAGTTAATGATCAGCCCACTGACGCGTTGCGCGAGAAGATTGTGCACCGCCGCTTTACAGG
CTTCGACGCCGCTTCGTTCTACCATCGACACCACCACGCTGGCACCCAGTTGATCGGCGCGAGATTTAAT
CGCCGCGACAATTTGCGACGGCGCGTGCAGGGCCAGACTGGAGGTGGCAACGCCAATCAGCAACGACTGT
TTGCCCGCCAGTTGTTGTGCCACGCGGTTGGGAATGTAATTCAGCTCCACCATCGCCGCTTCCACTTTTT
CCCGCGTTTTCGCAGAAACGTGGCTGGCCTGGTTCACCACGCGGGAAACGGTCATATAAGAGACACCGGC
ATACTCTGCGACATCGTATAACGTTACTGGTTTCATATTCACCACCCTGAATTGACTCTCTTCCGGGCGC
TATCATGCCATACCGCGAAAGGTTTTGCGCCATTCGGCTGTGTTGACAATTAATCATCGGCTCGTATAAT
GTGTGGAATTGTGAGCGCTCACAATTTACTAGAGTCACACAGGAAAGTAATCAATGATGGATATTAATAC
TGAAACTGAGATCAAGCAAAAGCATTCACTAACCCCCTTTCCTGTTTTCCTAATCAGCCCGGCATTTCGC
GGGCGATATTTTCACAGCTATTTCAGGAGTTCAGCCATGAACGCTTATTACATTCAGGATCGTCTTGAGG
CTCAGAGCTGGGCGCGTCACTACCAGCAGCTCGCCCGTGAAGAGAAAGAGGCAGAACTGGCAGACGACAT
GGAAAAAGGCCTGCCCCAGCACCTGTTTGAATCGCTATGCATCGATCATTTGCAACGCCACGGGGCCAGC
AAAAAATCCATTACCCGTGCGTTTGATGACGATGTTGAGTTTCAGGAGCGCATGGCAGAACACATCCGGT
ACATGGTTGAAACCATTGCTCACCACCAGGTTGATATTGATTCAGAGGTATAAAACGAATGAGTACTGCA
CTCGCAACGCTGGCTGGGAAGCTGGCTGAACGTGTCGGCATGGATTCTGTCGACCCACAGGAACTGATCA
CCACTCTTCGCCAGACGGCATTTAAAGGTGATGCCAGCGATGCGCAGTTCATCGCATTACTGATCGTTGC
CAACCAGTACGGCCTTAATCCGTGGACGAAAGAAATTTACGCCTTTCCTGATAAGCAGAATGGCATCGTT
CCGGTGGTGGGCGTTGATGGCTGGTCCCGCATCATCAATGAAAACCAGCAGTTTGATGGCATGGACTTTG
AGCAGGACAATGAATCCTGTACATGCCGGATTTACCGCAAGGACCGTAATCATCCGATCTGCGTTACCGA
ATGGATGGATGAATGCCGCCGCGAACCATTCAAAACTCGCGAAGGCAGAGAAATCACGGGGCCGTGGCAG
TCGCATCCCAAACGGATGTTACGTCATAAAGCCATGATTCAGTGTGCCCGTCTGGCCTTCGGATTTGCTG
GTATCTATGACAAGGATGAAGCCGAGCGCATTGTCGAAAATACTGCATACACTGCAGAACGTCAGCCGGA
ACGCGACATCACTCCGGTTAACGATGAAACCATGCAGGAGATTAACACTCTGCTGATCGCCCTGGATAAA
ACATGGGATGACGACTTATTGCCGCTCTGTTCCCAGATATTTCGCCGCGACATTCGTGCATCGTCAGAAC
TGACACAGGCCGAAGCAGTAAAAGCTCTTGGATTCCTGAAACAGAAAGCCGCAGAGCAGAAGGTGGCAGC
ATGACACCGGACATTATCCTGCAGCGTACCGGGATCGATGTGAGAGCTGTCGAACAGGGGGATGATGCGT
GGCACAAATTACGGCTCGGCGTCATCACCGCTTCAGAAGTTCACAACGTGATAGCAAAACCCCGCTCCGG
AAAGAAGTGGCCTGACATGAAAATGTCCTACTTCCACACCCTGCTTGCTGAGGTTTGCACCGGTGTGGCT
CCGGAAGTTAACGCTAAAGCACTGGCCTGGGGAAAACAGTACGAGAACGACGCCAGAACCCTGTTTGAAT
TCACTTCCGGCGTGAATGTTACTGAATCCCCGATCATCTATCGCGACGAAAGTATGCGTACCGCCTGCTC
TCCCGATGGTTTATGCAGTGACGGCAACGGCCTTGAACTGAAATGCCCGTTTACCTCCCGGGATTTCATG
AAGTTCCGGCTCGGTGGTTTCGAGGCCATAAAGTCAGCTTACATGGCCCAGGTGCAGTACAGCATGTGGG
TGACGCGAAAAAATGCCTGGTACTTTGCCAACTATGACCCGCGTATGAAGCGTGAAGGCCTGCATTATGT
CGTGATTGAGCGGGATGAAAAGTACATGGCGAGTTTTGACGAGATCGTGCCGGAGTTCATCGAAAAAATG
GACGAGGCACTGGCTGAAATTGGTTTTGTATTTGGGGAGCAATGGCGAGCTTAAGCTTAAAAAAAAAAAC
CCCGCCCCTGACAGGGCGGGGTTTTTTTTCGCTTACTAGCGTATAAACGCAGAAAGGCCCACCCGAAGGT
GAGCCAGTGTGACTCTAGTAGAGAGCGTTCACCGACAAACAACAGATAAAACGAAAGGCCCAGTCTTTCG
ACTGAGCCTTTCGTTTTATTTGATGCCTGGTTACCCCTAAGCAGCCAGAGCGTAGTTTTCGTCGTTAGCA
GCTAAAGCGTCACCTCCTAGCTGACTCAAATCAATGCGTGTTTCATAAAGACCAGTGATGGATTGATGGA
TAAGAGTGGCATCTAAAACTTCTTTTGTAGAACGATATTGTTTACGATCAATTGTTGTATCAAAATATTT
AAAAGCAGCGGGAGCTCCAAGATTCGTCAACGTAAATAAATGAATAATATTTTCTGCTTGTTCACGTATT
GGTTTGTCTCTATGTTTGTTATATGCACTAAGAACTTTATCTAAATTGGCATCTGCTAAAATAACACGCT
TAGAAAATTCACTGATTTGCTCAATAATCTCATCTAAATAATGCTTATGCTGCTCCACAAACAATTGTTT
TTGTTCGTTATCTTCTGGACTACCCTTCAACTTTTCATAATGACTAGCTAAATATAAAAAATTCACATAT
TTGCTTGGCAGAGCCAGCTCATTTCCTTTTTGTAATTGCTTGGCACTAGCCAGCATCCGTTTACGACCGT
TTTCTAACTCAAAAAGACTATATTTAGGTAGTTTAATGATTAAGTCTTTTTTAACTTCCTTATATCCTTT
AGCTTCTAAAAAGTCAATCGGATTTTTTTCAAAGGAACTTCTTTCCATAATTGTGATCCCTAGTAACTCT
TTAACGGATTTTAACTTCTTCGATTTCCCTTTTTCCACCTTAGCAACCACTAGGACTGAATAAGCTACCG
TTGGCCACAGAAAACCACCATATTTTTTTGGATCCCAGTCTTTTTTACGAGCAATAAGCTTGTCCGAATT
TCTTTTTGGTAAAATTGACTCCTTGGAGAATCCGCCTGTCTGTACTTCTGTTTTCTTGACAATATTGACT
TGGGGCATGGACAATACTTTGCGCACTGTGGCAAAATCTCGCCCTTTATCCCAGACAATTTCTCCAGTTT
CCCCATTAGTTTCGATTAGAGGGCGTTTGCGAATCTCTCCATTTGCAAGTGTAATTTCTGTTTTGAAGAA
GTTCATGATATTAGAGTAAAAGAAATATTTTGCGGTTGCTTTGCCTATTTCTTGCTCAGACTTAGCAATC
ATTTTACGAACATCATAAACTTTATAATCACCATAGACAAACTCCGATTCAAGTTTTGGATATTTCTTAA
TCAAAGCAGTTCCAACGACGGCATTTAGATACGCATCATGGGCATGATGGTAATTGTTAATCTCACGTAC
TTTATAGAATTGGAAATCTTTTCGGAAGTCAGAAACTAATTTAGATTTTAAGGTAATCACTTTAACCTCT
CGAATAAGTTTATCATTTTCATCGTATTTAGTATTCATGCGACTATCCAAAATTTGTGCCACATGCTTAG
TGATTTGGCGAGTTTCAACCAATTGGCGTTTGATAAAACCAGCTTTATCAAGTTCACTCAAACCTCCACG
TTCAGCTTTCGTTAAATTATCAAACTTACGTTGAGTGATTAACTTGGCGTTTAGAAGTTGTCTCCAATAG
TTTTTCATCTTTTTGACTACTTCTTCACTTGGAACGTTATCCGATTTACCACGATTTTTATCAGAACGCG
TTAAGACCTTATTGTCTATTGAATCGTCTTTAAGGAAACTTTGTGGAACAATGTGATCGACATCATAATC
ACTTAAACGATTAATATCTAATTCTTGGTCCACATACATGTCTCTTCCATTTTGGAGATAATAGAGATAG
AGCTTTTCATTTTGCAATTGAGTATTTTCAACAGGATGCTCTTTAAGAATCTGACTTCCTAATTCTTTGA
TACCTTCTTCGATTCGTTTCATACGCTCTCGCGAATTTTTCTGGCCCTTTTGAGTTGTCTGATTTTCACG
TGCCATTTCAATAACGATATTTTCTGGCTTATGCCGCCCCATTACTTTGACCAATTCATCAACAACTTTT
ACAGTCTGTAAAATACCTTTTTTAATAGCAGGGCTACCAGCTAAATTTGCAATATGTTCATGTAAACTAT
CGCCTTGTCCAGACACTTGTGCTTTTTGAATGTCTTCTTTAAATGTCAAACTATCATCATGGATCAGCTG
CATAAAATTGCGATTGGCAAAACCATCTGATTTCAAAAAATCTAATATTGTTTTGCCAGATTGCTTATCC
CTAATACCATTAATCAATTTTCGAGACAAACGTCCCCAACCAGTATAACGGCGACGTTTAAGCTGTTTCA
TCACCTTATCATCAAAGAGGTGAGCATATGTTTTAAGTCTTTCCTCAATCATCTCCCTATCTTCAAATAA
GGTCAATGTTAAAACAATATCCTCTAAGATATCTTCATTTTCTTCATTATCCAAAAAATCTTTATCTTTA
ATAATTTTTAGCAAATCATGGTAGGTACCTAATGAAGCATTAAATCTATCTTCAACTCCTGAAATTTCAA
CACTATCAAAACATTCTATTTTTTTGAAATAATCTTCTTTTAATTGCTTAACGGTTACTTTTCGATTTGT
TTTGAAGAGTAAATCAACAATGGCTTTCTTCTGTTCACCTGAAAGAAATGCTGGTTTTCGCATTCCTTCA
GTAACATATTTGACCTTTGTCAATTCGTTATAAACCGTAAAATACTCATAAAGCAAACTATGTTTTGGTA
GTACTTTTTCATTTGGAAGATTTTTATCAAAGTTTGTCATGCGTTCAATAAATGATTGAGCTGAAGCACC
TTTATCGACAACTTCTTCAAAATTCCATGGGGTAATTGTTTCTTCAGACTTCCGAGTCATCCATGCAAAA
CGACTATTGCCACGCGCCAATGGACCAACATAATAAGGAATTCGAAAAGTCAAGATTTTTTCAATCTTCT
CACGATTGTCTTTTAAAAATGGATAAAAGTCTTCTTGTCTTCTCAAAATAGCATGCAGCTCACCCAAGTG
AATTTGATGGGGAATAGAGCCGTTGTCAAAGGTCCGTTGCTTGCGCAGCAAATCTTCACGATTTAGTTTC
ACCAATAATTCCTCAGTACCATCCATTTTTTCTAAAATTGGTTTGATAAATTTATAAAATTCTTCTTGGC
TAGCTCCCCCATCAATATAACCTGCATATCCGTTTTTTGATTGATCAAAAAAGATTTCTTTATACTTTTC
TGGAAGTTGTTGTCGAACTAAAGCTTTTAAAAGAGTCAAGTCTTGATGATGTTCATCGTAGCGTTTAATC
ATTGAAGCTGATAGGGGAGCCTTAGTTATTTCAGTATTTACTCTTAGGATATCTGAAAGTAAAATAGCAT
CTGATAAATTCTTAGCTGCCAAAAACAAATCAGCATATTGATCTCCAATTTGCGCCAATAAATTATCTAA
ATCATCATCGTAAGTATCTTTTGAAAGCTGTAATTTAGCATCTTCTGCCAAATCAAAATTTGATTTAAAA
TTAGGGGTCAAACCCAATGACAAAGCAATGAGATTCCCAAATAAGCCATTTTTCTTCTCACCGGGGAGCT
GAGCAATGAGATTTTCTAATCGTCTTGATTTACTCAATCGTGCAGAAAGAATCGCTTTAGCATCTACTCC
ACTTGCGTTAATAGGGTTTTCTTCAAATAATTGATTGTAGGTTTGTACCAACTGGATAAATAGTTTGTCC
ACATCACTATTATCAGGATTTAAATCTCCCTCAATCAAAAAATGACCACGAAACTTAATCATATGCGCTA
AGGCCAAATAGATTAAGCGCAAATCCGCTTTATCAGTAGAATCTACCAATTTTTTTCGCAGATGATAGAT
AGTTGGATATTTCTCATGATAAGCAACTTCATCTACTATATTTCCAAAAATAGGATGACGTTCATGCTTC
TTGTCTTCTTCCACCAAAAAAGACTCTTCAAGTCGATGAAAGAAACTATCATCTACTTTCGCCATCTCAT
TTGAAAAAATCTCCTGTAGATAACAAATACGATTCTTCCGACGTGTATACCTTCTACGAGCTGTCCGTTT
CAGACGAGTCGCTTCCGCTGTCTCTCCACTGTCAAATAAAAGAGCCCCTATAAGATTTTTTTTGATACTG
TGGCGGTCTGTATTTCCCAGAACCTTGAACTTTTTAGACGGAACCTTATATTCATCAGTGATCACCGCCC
ATCCGACGCTATTTGTGCCGATATCTAAGCCTATTGAGTATTTCTTATCCATTGATTAGTCCTGTGTGAC
TCTAGTAGTGCTCAGTATCTCTATCACTGATAGGGATGTCAATCTCTATCACTGATAGGGAGGTCAGTGC
GTCCTGCTGAAAACAGCCGAATGGCGCAAAACCTTTCGCGGTATGGCATGATAGCGCCCGGAAGAGAGTC
AATTCAGGGTGGTGAATATGTCCAGATTAGATAAAAGTAAAGTGATTAACAGCGCATTAGAGCTGCTTAA
TGAGGTCGGAATCGAAGGTTTAACAACCCGTAAACTCGCCCAGAAGCTAGGTGTAGAGCAGCCTACATTG
TATTGGCATGTAAAAAATAAGCGGGCTTTGCTCGACGCCTTAGCCATTGAGATGTTAGATAGGCACCATA
CTCACTTTTGCCCTTTAGAAGGGGAAAGCTGGCAAGATTTTTTACGTAATAACGCTAAAAGTTTTAGATG
TGCTTTACTAAGTCATCGCGATGGAGCAAAAGTACATTTAGGTACACGGCCTACAGAAAAACAGTATGAA
ACTCTCGAAAATCAATTAGCCTTTTTATGCCAACAAGGTTTTTCACTAGAGAATGCATTATATGCACTCA
GCGCTGTGGGGCATTTTACTTTAGGTTGCGTATTGGAAGATCAAGAGCATCAAGTCGCTAAAGAAGAAAG
GGAAACACCTACTACTGATAGTATGCCGCCATTATTACGACAAGCTATCGAATTATTTGATCACCAAGGT
GCAGAGCCAGCCTTCTTATTCGGCCTTGAATTGATCATATGCGGATTAGAAAAACAACTTAAATGTGAAA
GTGGGTCCTGATAAGGATCCTAATTGGTAACGAATCAGAATTGACGGCTCGAGGGAGTAGCATAGGGTTT
GCAGAATCCCTGCTTCGTCCATTTGACAGGCACATTATGCATCGATGATAAGCTGTCAAACATGAGCAGA
TCCTCTACGCCGGACGCATCGTGGCCGGCATCACCGGCGCCACAGGTGCGGTTGCTGGCGCCTATATCGC
CGACATCACCGATGGGGAAGATCGGGCTCGCCACTTCGGGCTCATGAGCAAATATTTTATCTGAGCTCCA
ATGGGAGTTGACAGCTAGCTCAGTCCTAGGGATTGTGCTAGCTACTAGAGTCACACAGGAAAGTAATCAA
TGAACATTAACGACCTCATACGAGAGATTAAGAACAAAGATTACACCGTCAAACTGTCAGGAACTGATAG
TAACTCAATCACCCAGCTTATTATCAGGGTAAACAATGATGGGAATGAATATGTGATATCTGAGAGCGAA
AACGAGTCTATCGTCGAGAAATTCATTTCCGCTTTTAAGAACGGGTGGAATCAGGAATATGAGGATGAAG
AAGAATTTTACAATGACATGCAGACGATCACGTTGAAAAGTGAACTGAACTAAGCTTAACGCCAAAAACC
CCGCTTCGGCGGGGTTTTTCCGCCGCTGCTTCAAATCACTGTAATGATCTTAATTCCTAATTTTTGTTGA
CACTCTATCATTGATAGAGTTATTTTAGTCCAGAGACCGAAAGTGAAACGTGATTTCATGCGTCATTTTG
AACATTTTGTAAATCTTATTTAATAATGTGTGCGGCAATTCACATTTAATTTATGAATGTTTTCTTAACA
TCGCGGCAACTCAAGAAACGGCAGGTTCGGATCTTAGCTACTAGAGAAAGAGGAGAAATACTAGATGCGT
AAAGGCGAAGAACTTTTCACTGGCGTAGTACCAATTTTAGTGGAGCTGGACGGAGATGTAAATGGTCATA
AGTTTTCAGTTCGAGGAGAAGGCGAAGGAGATGCAACTAACGGTAAGCTGACACTAAAGTTTATCTGTAC
CACGGGTAAACTGCCGGTCCCATGGCCGACACTGGTTACTACACTTACTTATGGTGTACAATGCTTTGCT
CGTTATCCTGACCATATGAAGCAGCACGATTTCTTCAAATCGGCCATGCCTGAAGGATACGTGCAAGAAC
GTACAATTAGCTTTAAAGATGACGGCACCTATAAAACGCGCGCCGAAGTTAAATTCGAGGGTGACACATT
GGTTAATCGTATAGAACTTAAGGGCATTGACTTCAAAGAAGATGGCAACATCCTTGGCCATAAACTGGAA
TATAATTTTAACTCTCACAATGTCTACATTACGGCGGATAAACAAAAGAATGGCATTAAAGCGAATTTCA
AAATCCGCCACAATGTCGAAGACGGCTCGGTTCAACTGGCGGACCATTATCAGCAGAACACCCCAATCGG
TGATGGCCCGGTTCTGTTACCTGATAATCATTACCTTTCTACTCAAAGCGTTTTATCTAAAGATCCTAAC
GAGAAGCGTGATCATATGGTTCTACTGGAATTTGTTACCGCAGCTGGTATCACGCACGGCATGGATGAGC
TGTATAAATAACCAGGCATCAAATAAAACGAAAGGCTCAGTCGAAAGACTGGGCCTTTCGTTTTATCTGT
TGTTTGTCGGTGAACGCTCTCTACTAGAGTCACACTGGCTCACCTTCGGGTGGGCCTTTCTGCGTTTATA
GGTCTCAGTTTCAGAGCTATGCTGGAAACAGCATAGCAAGTTGAAATAAGGCTAGTCCGTTATCAACTTG
AAAAAGTGGCACCGAGTCGGTGCTTTTTTCTCGGTACCAAATTCCAGAAAAGAGGCCTCCCGAAAGGGGG
GCCTTTTTTCGTTTTGGTCCACCCTGCACGATAACACTGAGGTAGCTGCGATTAGACAGCCAGCAGCTGA
ACCGTAAAAAAGGCCGCGTTGCTGGCGTTTTTCCACAGGCTCCGCCCCCCTGACGAGCATCACAAAAATC
GACGCTCAAGTCAGAGGTGGCGAAACCCGACAGGACTATAAAGATACCAGGCGTTTCCCCCTGGAAGCTC
CCTCGTGCGCTCTCCTGTTCCGACCCTGCCGCTTACCGGATACCTGTCCGCCTTTCTCCCTTCGGGAAGC
GTGGCGCTTTCTCATAGCTCACGCTGTAGGTATCTCAGTTCGGTGTAGGTCGTTCGCTCCAAGCTGGGCT
GTGTGCACGAACCCCCCGTTCAGCCCGACCGCTGCGCCTTATCCGGTAACTATCGTCTTGAGTCCAACCC
GGTAAGACACGACTTATCGCCACTGGCAGCAGCCACTGGTAACAGGATTAGCAGAGCGAGGTATGTAGGC
GGTGCTACAGAGTTCTTGAAGTGGTGGCCTAACTACGGCTACACTAGAAGAACAGTATTTGGTATCTGCG
CTCTGCTGAAGCCAGTTACCTTCGGAAAAAGAGTTGGTAGCTCTTGATCCGGCAAACAAACCACCGCTGG
TAGCGGTGGTTTTTTTGTTTGCAAGCAGCAGATTACGCGCAGAAAAAAAGGATCTCAAGAAGATCCTTTG
ATCTTTTCTACGGGGTCTGACGCTCAGTGGAACGAAAACTCACGTTAAGGGATTTTGGTCATGAGATTAT
CAAAAAGGATCTTCAC
Features (pLannotate 1.2.2; 28 found; start..end, strand, type, name):
    162..934     -  CDS            ApmR (fragment): aminoglycoside 3-N-acetyltransferase type IV ; aac(3)IV; confers resistance to apramycin (Paget and Davies, 1996)
    962..990     -  promoter       J23119 promoter (fragment): bacterial promoter (Registry of Standard Biological Parts BBa J23119)
   1434..1554    -  CDS            TcR (fragment): tetracycline efflux protein; tet; confers resistance to tetracycline
   1564..1582    +  promoter       tet promoter (fragment): E. coli promoter for tetracycline efflux protein gene
   1684..2765    -  CDS            lacI (fragment): lac repressor; lacI; The lac repressor binds to the lac operator to inhibit transcription in E. coli. This inhibition can be relieved by adding lactose or isopropyl-β-D-thiogalactopyranoside (IPTG).
   2767..2836    -  promoter       lacI promoter (fragment): lacI
   2843..2871    +  promoter       tac promoter: strong E. coli promoter; hybrid between the trp and lac UV5 promoters
   2877..2896    +  protein_bind   lac operator (symmetric): The lac repressor binds to the lac operator to inhibit transcription in E. coli. This inhibition can be relieved by adding lactose or isopropyl-β-D-thiogalactopyranoside (IPTG). The symmetric lac operator was optimized for tight binding of lac repressor. lac repressor encoded by lacI
   2927..3343    +  CDS            Gam: inhibitor of the host RecBCD nuclease in the λ Red system; gam; protects the double-stranded DNA substrate for recombination
   3349..4134    +  CDS            Beta: single-stranded DNA binding recombinase in the λ Red system; bet; mediates pairing of a single-stranded DNA with a complementary target
   4131..4808    +  CDS            exo: EXO_LAMBD - Also known as red-alpha, redX. Experimental evidence at protein level: Swiss-Prot protein existence level 1. Facilitates phage DNA recombination through the double-strand break repair (DSBR) and single-strand annealing pathways. Also important for the late, rolling-circle mode of lambda DNA replication. From Escherichia phage lambda (Bacteriophage lambda).
   4878..4905    -  terminator     T7Te terminator: phage T7 early transcription terminator
   4921..4992    -  terminator     rrnB T1 terminator: transcription terminator T1 from the E. coli rrnB gene
   5010..5042    -  CDS            ssrA tag: C-terminal peptide that mediates degradation in bacteria through the ClpXP and ClpAP proteases (McGinness et al., 2006) wild-type LAA variant
   5049..9152    -  CDS            Cas9: Cas9 (Csn1) endonuclease from the Streptococcus pyogenes Type II CRISPR/Cas system generates RNA-guided double strand breaks in DNA
   9178..9231    -  promoter       PLtetO-1 promoter (fragment): modified phage lambda PL promoter with tet operator sites (Lutz and Bujard, 1997)
   9232..9250    -  promoter       PLtetO-1 promoter (fragment): modified phage lambda PL promoter with tet operator sites (Lutz and Bujard, 1997)
   9258..9327    +  promoter       lacI promoter (fragment): lacI
   9328..9948    +  CDS            tetR: TETR2_ECOLX - Experimental evidence at protein level: Swiss-Prot protein existence level 1. TetR is the repressor of the tetracycline resistance element; its N-terminal region forms a helix-turn-helix structure and binds DNA. Binding of tetracycline to TetR reduces the repressor affinity for the tetracycline resistance gene (tetA) promoter operator sites. From Escherichia coli.
  10051..10069   -  promoter       tet promoter (fragment): E. coli promoter for tetracycline efflux protein gene
  10079..10199   +  CDS            TcR (fragment): tetracycline efflux protein; tet; confers resistance to tetracycline
  10228..10250   +  promoter       J23119 promoter (fragment): bacterial promoter (Registry of Standard Biological Parts BBa J23119)
  10642..10660   +  protein_bind   tet operator: bacterial operator O1 for the tetR and tetA genes tetracycline repressor TetR
  10845..11558   +  CDS            Superfolder GFP: Superfolder GFP is a basic (constitutively fluorescent) green fluorescent protein published in 2005, derived from Aequorea victoria. It is reported to be a very rapidly-maturing weak dimer.
  11570..11641   +  terminator     rrnB T1 terminator: transcription terminator T1 from the E. coli rrnB gene
  11657..11684   +  terminator     T7Te terminator: phage T7 early transcription terminator
  11716..11783   +  misc_RNA       tracrRNA (fragment): trans-activating CRISPR RNA for the Streptococcus pyogenes CRISPR/Cas9 system
  11930..12518   -  rep_origin     ori: high-copy-number ColE1/pMB1/pBR322/pUC origin of replication
