[The description below was written by a language model from this plasmid's Addgene catalogue record and pLannotate feature annotations shown in this document.]
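Description:
Reckleen_2_SpGCas9 is a 12.6 kb all-in-one bacterial genome-editing plasmid, the "Level 2" assembly of the RECKLEEN platform, built by Golden Gate cloning from Marburg Collection parts for editing Klebsiella pneumoniae. It replicates from a high-copy pMB1/ColE1-type origin and is selected with apramycin through the aac(3)-IV acetyltransferase gene; it is propagated in standard E. coli cloning strains.

The plasmid combines lambda Red recombineering with CRISPR-Cas9 counterselection under two separate inducible systems. A tac promoter with a symmetric lac operator, controlled by a plasmid-borne lacI, drives the lambda Red operon: Gam blocks the host RecBCD nuclease, Beta anneals single-stranded DNA to its target, and Exo resects double-stranded ends, together promoting homologous recombination with a supplied repair template. On the opposite strand, a TetR-regulated PLtetO-1-type promoter drives the Cas9 coding sequence, which the catalogue identifies as the SpG variant (a relaxed-PAM derivative of S. pyogenes Cas9). It carries a C-terminal ssrA degradation tag that should limit accumulation of leaky protein. TetR is expressed from the plasmid. The record also lists the anti-CRISPR gene acrIIA4 under the weak constitutive J23117 promoter, presumably to further suppress basal Cas9 activity; the automated feature table does not annotate this gene, only a nearby J23-family promoter fragment.

The sgRNA module contains a tet-operator-controlled promoter followed by a superfolder GFP dropout cassette with terminators, placed just upstream of the sgRNA scaffold. Replacing the sfGFP cassette with a spacer by Golden Gate cloning yields non-fluorescent colonies, allowing visual screening for correctly targeted constructs.
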