Addgene plasmid #233457: Reckleen_2_SpGCas9
Purpose: Level 2 RECKLEEN plasmid, genome editing of Klebsiella pneumoniae
Depositing lab: Anke Becker. Depositing organization: Philipps-Universitaet Marburg. Publication: RECKLEEN is a lambda Red/CRISPR-Cas9 based single plasmid platform for enhanced genome editing in Klebsiella pneumoniae. Elsayed EM, Stukenberg D, Meier D, Schmeck B, Becker A. Commun Biol. 2025 Oct 30;8(1):1509. doi: 10.1038/s42003-025-08934-8. PubMed 41168338.
Backbone
  Vector backbone: Custom built using Marburg Collection
  Vector type: CRISPR
Growth in bacteria
  Bacterial resistance: Apramycin, 25 μg/mL
  Growth temperature: 37°C
  Growth strain: DH5alpha
  Copy number: High Copy
Gene/Insert
  Gene/Insert name: Level 2 RECKLEEN plasmid (alt names: Ptac lambda Red operon, Ptet SpG cas9, J23117 acrIIA4, Ptet sfgfp dropout sgRNA; pMB1 ori, and ApmR (aac(3)-IV))
  Species: Other
  Cloning method: Golden Gate
Terms and licenses: Academic/Nonprofit Terms; Industry Terms: Not Available to Industry
Depositor comments: Please visit https://doi.org/10.21203/rs.3.rs-5859838/v1 for preprint.
How to cite: Reckleen_2_SpGCas9 was a gift from Anke Becker (Addgene plasmid # 233457 ; http://n2t.net/addgene:233457 ; RRID:Addgene_233457)
